>Addgene plasmid #27740 | pUT1150-HQ858694 | depositor full sequence | sequence record 13044 | Author sequence
CAAATAATGATTTTATTTTGACTGATAGTGACCTGTTCGTTGCAACAAATTGATGAGCAATGCTTTTTTA
TAATGCCAACTTTGTACAAAAAAGCAGGCTCCGCGGCCGCCCCCTTCACCATGGGGCGGTCGCCGTGCTG
CGAGAAGGCGCACACCAACAGGGGCGCGTGGACCAAGGAGGAGGACGAGCGGCTGGTGGCCTACGTCCGC
GCGCACGGCGAAGGGTGCTGGCGCTCGCTGCCCAGGGCGGCGGGCCTGCTGCGCTGCGGCAAGAGCTGCC
GCCTGCGCTGGATCAACTACCTCCGCCCGGACCTCAAGCGAGGCAACTTCACCGCCGACGAGGACGACCT
CATCGTCAAGCTGCACAGCCTCCTCGGGAACAAGTGGTCGCTCATCGCCGCGCGGCTCCCGGGGCGGACG
GACAACGAGATCAAGAACTACTGGAACACGCACATCCGGCGCAAGCTGCTGGGCAGCGGCATCGACCCCG
TCACGCACCGCCGCGTCGCGGGGGGCGCCGCGACCACCATCTCGTTCCAGCCCAGCCCCAACTCCGCCGC
CGCCGCCGCCGCCGCAGAAACAGCAGCGCAGGCGCCGATCAAGGCCGAGGAGACGGCGGCCGTCAAGGCG
CCCAGGTGCCCCGACCTCAACCTGGACCTCTGCATCAGCCCGCCGTGCCAGCATGAGGACGACGGCGAGG
AGGAGGACGAGGAGCTGGACCTCAAGCCCGCCTTCGTCAAGCGGGAGGCGCTGCAGGCCGGCCACGGCCA
CGGCCACGGCCTCTGCCTCGGCTGCGGCCTGGGCGGACAGAAGGGAGCGGCCGGGTGCAGCTGCAGCAAC
GGCCACCACTTCCTGGGGCTCAGGACCAGCGTGCTCGACTTCAGAGGCCTGGAGATGAAGAAGGGTGGGC
GCGCCGACCCAGCTTTCTTGTACAAAGTTGGCATTATAAGAAAGCATTGCTTATCAATTTGTTGCAACGA
ACAGGTCACTATCAGTCAAAATAAAATCATTATTTGCCATCCAGCTGATATCCCCTATAGTGAGTCGTAT
TACATGGTCATAGCTGTTTCCTGGCAGCTCTGGCCCGTGTCTCAAAATCTCTGATGTTACATTGCACAAG
ATAAAAATATATCATCATGAACAATAAAACTGTCTGCTTACATAAACAGTAATACAAGGGGTGTTATGAG
CCATATTCAACGGGAAACGTCGAGGCCGCGATTAAATTCCAACATGGATGCTGATTTATATGGGTATAAA
TGGGCTCGCGATAATGTCGGGCAATCAGGTGCGACAATCTATCGCTTGTATGGGAAGCCCGATGCGCCAG
AGTTGTTTCTGAAACATGGCAAAGGTAGCGTTGCCAATGATGTTACAGATGAGATGGTCAGACTAAACTG
GCTGACGGAATTTATGCCTCTTCCGACCATCAAGCATTTTATCCGTACTCCTGATGATGCATGGTTACTC
ACCACTGCGATCCCCGGAAAAACAGCATTCCAGGTATTAGAAGAATATCCTGATTCAGGTGAAAATATTG
TTGATGCGCTGGCAGTGTTCCTGCGCCGGTTGCATTCGATTCCTGTTTGTAATTGTCCTTTTAACAGCGA
TCGCGTATTTCGTCTCGCTCAGGCGCAATCACGAATGAATAACGGTTTGGTTGATGCGAGTGATTTTGAT
GACGAGCGTAATGGCTGGCCTGTTGAACAAGTCTGGAAAGAAATGCATAAACTTTTGCCATTCTCACCGG
ATTCAGTCGTCACTCATGGTGATTTCTCACTTGATAACCTTATTTTTGACGAGGGGAAATTAATAGGTTG
TATTGATGTTGGACGAGTCGGAATCGCAGACCGATACCAGGATCTTGCCATCCTATGGAACTGCCTCGGT
GAGTTTTCTCCTTCATTACAGAAACGGCTTTTTCAAAAATATGGTATTGATAATCCTGATATGAATAAAT
TGCAGTTTCATTTGATGCTCGATGAGTTTTTCTAATCAGAATTGGTTAATTGGTTGTAACACTGGCAGAG
CATTACGCTGACTTGACGGGACGGCGCAAGCTCATGACCAAAATCCCTTAACGTGAGTTACGCGTCGTTC
CACTGAGCGTCAGACCCCGTAGAAAAGATCAAAGGATCTTCTTGAGATCCTTTTTTTCTGCGCGTAATCT
GCTGCTTGCAAACAAAAAAACCACCGCTACCAGCGGTGGTTTGTTTGCCGGATCAAGAGCTACCAACTCT
TTTTCCGAAGGTAACTGGCTTCAGCAGAGCGCAGATACCAAATACTGTCCTTCTAGTGTAGCCGTAGTTA
GGCCACCACTTCAAGAACTCTGTAGCACCGCCTACATACCTCGCTCTGCTAATCCTGTTACCAGTGGCTG
CTGCCAGTGGCGATAAGTCGTGTCTTACCGGGTTGGACTCAAGACGATAGTTACCGGATAAGGCGCAGCG
GTCGGGCTGAACGGGGGGTTCGTGCACACAGCCCAGCTTGGAGCGAACGACCTACACCGAACTGAGATAC
CTACAGCGTGAGCATTGAGAAAGCGCCACGCTTCCCGAAGGGAGAAAGGCGGACAGGTATCCGGTAAGCG
GCAGGGTCGGAACAGGAGAGCGCACGAGGGAGCTTCCAGGGGGAAACGCCTGGTATCTTTATAGTCCTGT
CGGGTTTCGCCACCTCTGACTTGAGCGTCGATTTTTGTGATGCTCGTCAGGGGGGCGGAGCCTATGGAAA
AACGCCAGCAACGCGGCCTTTTTACGGTTCCTGGCCTTTTGCTGGCCTTTTGCTCACATGTTCTTTCCTG
CGTTATCCCCTGATTCTGTGGATAACCGTATTACCGCCTTTGAGTGAGCTGATACCGCTCGCCGCAGCCG
AACGACCGAGCGCAGCGAGTCAGTGAGCGAGGAAGCGGAAGAGCGCCCAATACGCAAACCGCCTCTCCCC
GCGCGTTGGCCGATTCATTAATGCAGCTGGCACGACAGGTTTCCCGACTGGAAAGCGGGCAGTGAGCGCA
ACGCAATTAATACGCGTACCGCTAGCCAGGAAGAGTTTGTAGAAACGCAAAAAGGCCATCCGTCAGGATG
GCCTTCTGCTTAGTTTGATGCCTGGCAGTTTATGGCGGGCGTCCTGCCCGCCACCCTCCGGGCCGTTGCT
TCACAACGTTCAAATCCGCTCCCGGCGGATTTGTCCTACTCAGGAGAGCGTTCACCGACAAACAACAGAT
AAAACGAAAGGCCCAGTCTTCCGACTGAGCCTTTCGTTTTATTTGATGCCTGGCAGTTCCCTACTCTCGC
GTTAACGCTAGCATGGATGTTTTCCCAGTCACGACGTTGTAAAACGACGGCCAGTCTTAAGCTCGGGCCC
Features (pLannotate 1.2.2; 10 found; start..end, strand, type, name):
      1..100     +  protein_bind   attL1: mutant version of attL; recombination site for the Gateway® LR reaction LR Clonase™
    121..900     +  CDS            MYB4: EBIII_PETHY - Also known as EOBIII From Petunia hybrida (Petunia).
    917..1016    -  protein_bind   attL2: mutant version of attL; recombination site for the Gateway® LR reaction LR Clonase™
   1034..1052    -  promoter       T7 promoter: promoter for bacteriophage T7 RNA polymerase
   1186..1995    +  CDS            KanR: aminoglycoside phosphotransferase; aph(3')-Ia; confers resistance to kanamycin in bacteria or G418 (Geneticin®) in eukaryotes
   2142..2730    +  rep_origin     ori: high-copy-number ColE1/pMB1/pBR322/pUC origin of replication
   2913..3005    +  CDS            lacI (fragment): lac repressor; lacI; The lac repressor binds to the lac operator to inhibit transcription in E. coli. This inhibition can be relieved by adding lactose or isopropyl-β-D-thiogalactopyranoside (IPTG).
   3060..3087    -  terminator     rrnB T2 terminator: transcription terminator T2 from the E. coli rrnB gene
   3219..3262    +  terminator     rrnB T1 terminator: Escherichia coli rrnB; transcription terminator T1 from the E. coli rrnB gene
   3309..3345    -  CDS            lacZα (fragment): LacZα fragment of β-galactosidase; lacZ fragment
