[The description below was written by a language model from this plasmid's Addgene catalogue record and pLannotate feature annotations shown in this document.]
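Description:
pUT1150-HQ858694 is a Gateway entry clone built on the Invitrogen pENTR/D backbone and carries the coding sequence of the maize (Zea mays) R2R3-type MYB transcription factor ZmMYB42. It belongs to the Maize TFome, a collection of transcription factor open reading frames assembled for functional genomics. The plasmid is propagated in E. coli under kanamycin selection, conferred by an aph(3')-Ia aminoglycoside phosphotransferase gene, and replicates from a ColE1/pUC-family origin. The automated annotation describes that origin as high copy, whereas the catalogue entry lists the plasmid as low copy. The full depositor sequence is 3,360 nt, consistent with a 2,580 bp backbone plus the 780 bp insert.

The 780 bp ORF was PCR-amplified from a full-length maize cDNA clone and retains its native stop codon, so it suits native or N-terminally tagged expression after transfer but not C-terminal fusions. It sits between attL1 and attL2 sites, which allow LR Clonase-mediated recombination into any attR-containing destination vector while preserving orientation and reading frame. The annotation software labelled this CDS by homology to a Petunia MYB protein (EOBIII), which reflects similarity among plant MYB domains rather than the actual source; the catalogue identifies it as maize myb42. As is typical for an entry vector, no promoter is positioned to drive the insert in plants or bacteria. A T7 promoter lies just beyond attL2 and points back toward the insert in the antisense direction. The rrnB T1 and T2 terminators upstream of attL1 shield the cloning region from read-through transcription. Short lacI and lacZα fragments are backbone remnants with no evident function, and M13 forward and reverse primer sites are listed for sequencing the insert.
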