Addgene plasmid #27740: pUT1150-HQ858694
Depositing lab: John Gray & Erich Grotewold. Depositing organization: University of Toledo. Publication: The Maize TFome--development of a transcription factor open reading frame collection for functional genomics. Burdo B, Gray J, Goetting-Minesky MP, Wittler B, Hunt M, Li T, Velliquette D, Thomas J, Gentzel I, dos Santos Brito M, Mejia-Guerra MK, Connolly LN, Qaisi D, Li W, Casas MI, Doseff AI, Grotewold E. Plant J. 2014 Oct;80(2):356-66. doi: 10.1111/tpj.12623. Epub 2014 Aug 26. PubMed 25053252.
Backbone
  Vector backbone: pENTR/D
  Backbone manufacturer: Invitrogen
  Backbone size w/o insert (bp): 2580
  Vector type: Entry vector
Growth in bacteria
  Bacterial resistance: Kanamycin, 50 μg/mL
  Growth temperature: 37°C
  Growth strain: DH5alpha
  Growth instructions: E. coli TOP10
  Copy number: Low Copy
Gene/Insert
  Gene/Insert name: ZmMYB42 transcription factor from AM156908
  Species: Zea mays
  Insert size (bp): 780
  GenBank ID: HQ858694
  Entrez Gene: myb42
  Cloning method: Restriction Enzyme
  Sequencing primers: 5′ M13 For; 3′ M13 Rev
Terms and licenses: Academic/Nonprofit Terms; Industry Terms: Not Available to Industry
Depositor comments: This CDS was amplified using PCR from a full length cDNA template from the Maize Full-length cDNA Project (www.maizecdna.org) and the PCR product included the stop codon. The PCR product was cloned into a Gateway pENTR/D vector. Further information on this gene may be obtained at www.grassius.org using the GenBank number. (The second half of the plasmid name is the GenBank Number for the sequence of the insert)
How to cite: pUT1150-HQ858694 was a gift from John Gray & Erich Grotewold (Addgene plasmid # 27740 ; http://n2t.net/addgene:27740 ; RRID:Addgene_27740)
