>Addgene plasmid #27740 | pUT1150-HQ858694 | addgene partial sequence | sequence record 34066 | 27740 with M13pUC-fwd
ATGATTTTATTTTGACTGATAGTGACCTGTTCGTTGCAACAAATTGATGAGCAATGCTTTTTTATAATGC
CAACTTTGTACAAAAAAGCAGGCTCCGCGGCCGCCCCCTTCACCATGGGGCGGTCGCCGTGCTGCGAGAA
GGCGCACACCAACAGGGGCGCGTGGACCAAGGAGGAGGACGAGCGGCTGGTGGCCTACGTCCGCGCGCAC
GGCGAAGGGTGCTGGCGCTCGCTGCCCAGGGCGGCGGGCCTGCTGCGCTGCGGCAAGAGCTGCCGCCTGC
GCTGGATCAACTACCTCCGCCCGGACCTCAAGCGAGGCAACTTCACCGCCGACGAGGACGACCTCATCGT
CAAGCTGCACAGCCTCCTCGGGAACAAGTGGTCGCTCATCGCCGCGCGGCTCCCGGGGCGGACGGACAAC
GAGATCAAGAACTACTGGAACACGCACATCCGGCGCAAGCTGCTGGGCAGCGGCATCGACCCCGTCACGC
ACCGCCGCGTCGCGGGGGGCGCCGCGACCACCATCTCGTTCCAGCCCAGCCCCAACTCCGCCGCCGCCGC
CGCCGCCGCA
